Addgene plasmid #70913: pFOSGE_COF2E08
Purpose: Gateway entry clone
Depositing lab: Alexander Stark. Depositing organization: Research Institute of Molecular Pathology (IMP). Publication: Transcriptional regulators form diverse groups with context-dependent regulatory functions. Stampfel G, Kazmar T, Frank O, Wienerroither S, Reiter F, Stark A. Nature. 2015 Nov 9. doi: 10.1038/nature15545. PubMed 26550828.
Backbone
  Vector backbone: pDONR221
  Backbone manufacturer: Invitrogen
  Backbone size w/o insert (bp): 4762
  Vector type: Gateway entry vector
Growth in bacteria
  Bacterial resistance: Kanamycin, 50 μg/mL
  Growth temperature: 37°C
  Growth strain: DH5alpha
  Copy number: High Copy
Gene/Insert
  Gene/Insert name: CG43066 (alt names: FBgn0262476; CG43066, FBtr0304867)
  Species: D. melanogaster (fly)
  Insert size (bp): 2163
  Entrez Gene: CG5226 (a.k.a. anon-WO0149848.1, Dmel\CG5226)
  Cloning method: Gateway Cloning
  Sequencing primers: 5′ M13-F20; 3′ M13R
Terms and licenses: Academic/Nonprofit Terms; Industry Terms: Not Available to Industry
How to cite: pFOSGE_COF2E08 was a gift from Alexander Stark (Addgene plasmid # 70913 ; http://n2t.net/addgene:70913 ; RRID:Addgene_70913)
