[The description below was written by a language model from this plasmid's Addgene catalogue record.]
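Description:
pFOSGE_COF2E08 is a Gateway entry clone built on the Invitrogen pDONR221 backbone and carrying a Drosophila melanogaster open reading frame annotated as CG43066 (FlyBase gene FBgn0262476, transcript FBtr0304867). The insert is recorded as 2163 bp, against a backbone listed as 4762 bp without insert. The linked Entrez Gene entry uses a different symbol, CG5226, so the gene annotation attached to this clone is not fully consistent across identifiers, and the record does not resolve this. The plasmid is maintained as a high-copy replicon in standard E. coli cloning strains under kanamycin selection. No feature table is provided, so the exact positions of the backbone elements cannot be confirmed here.

As an entry clone made by Gateway cloning, the insert would be expected to have replaced the donor vector's counter-selectable cassette through BP recombination, leaving the coding sequence flanked by attL sites. The plasmid is not itself an expression construct: the record lists no promoter, tag or reporter associated with the insert, and pDONR-type backbones are not designed to drive expression. Instead, it serves as a shuttle from which the fly ORF can be transferred by LR recombination into destination vectors that supply promoters, fusion partners or other regulatory context. M13 forward and reverse primer sites flanking the recombination cassette allow sequence verification of the insert. The clone belongs to a collection associated with a study of how transcriptional regulators group into classes with context-dependent regulatory functions, which suggests its use as a source of this candidate factor for such functional assays, although the record states the purpose only as a Gateway entry clone.
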