>Addgene plasmid #70913 | pFOSGE_COF2E08 | depositor partial sequence | sequence record 126855 | insert
ATGGCTGCCACCAAAATCATAGATGCGCCGCGCAACGGCCACGAGATGGCGCCGCTGAACACACGGGCAC
GGGGCGATGGAACCCACGGGGTGACCATCGTCCTTACCGCCCCCCAGCGCAACTCCGTGCAATCGGTGGA
CATTCCGGGCAATGAGCCGGAACGCGCCGCCTGGAGCGGCAAGATGCAGTTCTTCCTCAGCATCATCGGA
TACTCGGTGGGCCTCGGCAATATCTGGCGGTTTCCCTACCTTTGCCAACAGAATGGAGGCGGTGCATTCC
TGATACCCTTTATGGTTATGCTGATACTGGAGGGCATACCGCTGTTCCTAATCGAGTTGGGAATCGGGCA
GAGAATGCGATTGGGTGCCTTGGGTGTGTGGAACACCATCCATCCCTGGCTGGGTGGCATCGGAATCTCG
TCGTGCATAGTGACGCTATTTGTGGCTCTCTATTACAACGTGATCATCACGTGGGTTTTCTTCTACCTTT
TCAACAGTTTTCGGTATCCGCTGCCCTGGTCATCTTGTCCATTGAACGGCACAGGATTTGAGTTGGAGGA
GTGCGCCAAATCCTCGGAGACGACGTACTTCTGGTACCGCACCACCTTGGATGCGGCACCGTCCATGGAT
GAGCCTGGTGGCCTCAAGTGGTGGATCGTGCTCTGCCTGATGCTGTCCTGGACCATTGTCTTCTTCATCG
TAATGAAGGGCATCCAGAGCTCCGGCAAGGTTGTCTACTTCACCTCGCTCTTTCCCTACATTGTGCTGAC
CATCTTCTTCATTCGCGGCATCACGTTGAGAGGAGCGGGCGCTGGACTGATGCACATGTATACGCCAAAG
GTGGAAAAATTACTGGAGCCCACCGTTTGGCTGGATGCAGCCACACAGGTCTTTTACTCCTTTGGCCTGG
CCTTTGGATCCCTGATCGCCTTCGGGAGCTACAACACGCCGAAGAACAACTGCGTGCGGGATGTGCTCCT
GGTGTCCGTGTGCAATGCAGTTACGGCTATCTACGCCAGCGTGGTCATCTTCGCCATTCTGGGCTTCAAG
GCCACCGTCAATGTGGACCGTTGTGTAGCCAGTAACACGGAAATCCTGGTGAAAAACAAACTGCTGGGCC
TGAATGACACACAGGGCTACGAGCAAGCCATGAGTCTACTGAATGGCACTGAGTTGCTCCGCCTGCAATT
GAGCGAATGCAGCTTGGCCCACGAACTGGACAATGCTGCCGAGGGCACCGGTTTGGCCTTCATCGTATTC
ACCCAGGCCATCGTGGAGCTGCCCGGTGCTCCATTCTGGGCCGTCCTTTTCTTCACCATGCTGCTGTCGC
TGGGACTGGGATCACAGATCGGCATCCTGGAGGGCATGCTGTGCACCCTCTTCGACATTGACATTATCAA
GCGGGTTAAGAAACAGCATGTCACTGGCGTGGTGTGTCTCTTCTGCTTCATTGTCGGTTTCATCTTCTGC
ACAGGTGCCGGGGAGTACTGGCTCAAGATGTTCGACTCTTTTGCCGGCACCATTGGTCTCGTGGTGGTGG
CGCTGATGGAGATGATAGCCGTGATCTTTATCTACGGACACGAGCGCTTCACCGAGGACATTTTCCAGAT
GACTGGCTACCGACCTGGTCGTTACTGGCAGTGGACCTGGCGGTACATTGGTCCCGTCATTATGGTCTGC
ATCTTGGTGTCTTCAGTGGTCTTCATGGTCATTAGAAATCCAACTTACGGTGCTTGGAATGCCGATTTGG
GTATGATTGAGCAGAAGAGCTACCCCAATTGGGTGATGGGCATCGCACTATCCATGATCCTGGCTGGCGT
CCTGCCCATGCCCATCGTGTTCCTCATGCGCAGCTTCCAGTGCCTGAAGGTGGACCTGGACATCCACCAA
GGATCGATTCGTCGCAATGAAACAACCGCCTCCACCAAGGAGATGATTGACAATGATGACGATGACGACG
AGGATGACGAGAACGATTTTAGCGGTCCGGCGCTGGGTGGTCATGTCAAGACCCAGAGCGATTTCTCCGA
CGACGACGAGGAGGACAAGCCCATGACCATGCGGATGATGATGATGCGTCCGACAACAACAACCAAGACA
TCGAACGTGCTAAATGTGCCAACAAGCAGAAAGAACAACTATAAGAAGGAGGCGTACGATGTC
