>Addgene plasmid #70913 | pFOSGE_COF2E08 | addgene partial sequence | sequence record 130370 | M13-F20 5'-TGTAAAACGACGGCCAGT-3'
GATTTATTTTGACTGATAGTGACCTGTTCGTTGCAACAAATTGATGAGCAATGCTTTTTTATAATGCCAA
CTTTGTACAAAAAAGCAGGCTTCATGGCTGCCACCAAAATCATAGATGCGCCGCGCAACGGCCACGAGAT
GGCGCCGCTGAACACACGGGCACGGGGCGATGGAACCCACGGGGTGACCATCGTCCTTACCGCCCCCCAG
CGCAACTCCGTGCAATCGGTGGACATTCCGGGCAATGAGCCGGAACGCGCCGCCTGGAGCGGCAAGATGC
AGTTCTTCCTCAGCATCATCGGATACTCGGTGGGCCTCGGCAATATCTGGCGGTTTCCCTACCTTTGCCA
ACAGAATGGAGGCGGTGCATTCCTGATACCCTTTATGGTTATGCTGATACTGGAGGGCATACCGCTGTTC
CTAATCGAGTTGGGAATCGGGCAGAGAATGCGATTGGGTGCCTTGGGTGTGTGGAACACCATCCATCCCT
GGCTGGGTGGCATCGGAATCTCGTCGTGCATAGTGACGCTATTTGTGGCTCTCTATTACAACGTGATCAT
CACGTGGGTTTTCTTCTACCTTTTCAACAGTTTTCGGTATCCGCTGCCCTGGTCATCTTGTCCATTGAAC
GGCACAGGATTTGAGTTGGAGGAGTGCGCCAAATCCTCGGAGACGACGTACTTCTGGTACCGCACCACCT
TGGATGCGGCACCGTCCATGGATGAGCCTGGTGGCCTCAAGTGGTGGATCGTGCTCTGCCTGATGCTGTC
CTGGACCATTGTCTTCTTCATCGTAATGAAGGGCATCCAGAGCTCCGGCAAGGTTGTCTACTTCACCTCG
CTCTTTCCCTACATTGTGCTGACCATCTTCTTCATTCGCGG
